Addgene plasmid #230425: AiP11624 - pAAV-hsA2-AiE0131h-minRho-SYFP2-WPRE3-BGHpA (Alias: CN1624)
Purpose: AiE0131h is an enhancer sequence, designed to drive AAV-mediated transgene expression in specific populations of brain cells
Depositing lab: Allen Institute for Brain Science & Jonathan Ting. Depositing organization: Allen Institute. Publication: A suite of enhancer AAVs and transgenic mouse lines for genetic access to cortical cell types. Ben-Simon Y, Hooper M, Narayan S, Daigle TL, Dwivedi D, Way SW, Oster A, Stafford DA, Mich JK, Taormina MJ, Martinez RA, Opitz-Araya X, Roth JR, Alexander JR, Allen S, Amster A, Arbuckle J, Ayala A, Baker PM, Bakken TE, Barcelli T, Barta S, Bendrick J, Bertagnolli D, Bielstein C, Bishwakarma P, Bowlus J, Boyer G, Brouner K, Casian B, Casper T, Chakka AB, Chakrabarty R, Chance RK, Chavan S, Clark M, Colbert K, Collman F, Daniel S, Departee M, DiValentin P, Donadio N, Dotson N, Egdorf T, Fliss T, Gabitto M, Garcia J, Gary A, Gasperini M, Gloe J, Goldy J, Gore BB, Graybuck L, Greisman N, Haeseleer F, Halterman C, Haradon Z, Hastings SD, Helback O, Ho W, Hockemeyer D, Huang C, Huff S, Hunker A, Johansen N, Jones D, Juneau Z, Kalmbach B, Kannan M, Khem S, Kussick E, Kutsal R, Larsen R, Lee C, Lee AY, Leibly M, Lenz GH, Li S, Liang E, Lusk N, Madigan Z, Malloy J, Malone J, McCue R, Melchor J, Mollenkopf T, Moosman S, Morin E, Newman D, Ng L, Ngo K, Omstead V, Otto S, Oyama A, Pena N, Pham T, Phillips E, Pom CA, Potekhina L, Ransford S, Ray PL, Rette D, Reynoldson C, Rimorin C, Rocha D, Ruiz A, Sanchez REA, Sawyer L, Sedeno-Cortes A, Sevigny JP, Shapovalova N, Shepard N, Shulga L, Sigler AR, Siverts L, Soliman S, Somasundaram S, Staats B, Stewart K, Szelenyi E, Tieu M, Trader C, Tran A, van Velthoven CTJ, Walker M, Wang Y, Weed N, Wirthlin M, Wood T, Wynalda B, Yao Z, Zhou T, Ariza J, Dee N, Reding M, Ronellenfitch K, Mufti S, Sunkin SM, Smith KA, Esposito L, Waters J, Thyagarajan B, Yao S, Lein ES, Zeng H, Levi BP, Ngai J, Ting JT, Tasic B. Cell. 2025 May 16:S0092-8674(25)00513-6. doi: 10.1016/j.cell.2025.05.002. PubMed 40403729.
Backbone
  Vector backbone: pAAV2
  Vector type: AAV
Growth in bacteria
  Bacterial resistance: Ampicillin, 100 μg/mL
  Growth temperature: 37°C
  Growth strain: NEB Stable
  Copy number: High Copy
Gene/Insert
  Gene/Insert name: SYFP2
  Species: Synthetic
  Promoter: minRho
  Cloning method: Gibson Cloning
Terms and licenses: Academic/Nonprofit Terms; Industry Terms: Not Available to Industry
How to cite: AiP11624 - pAAV-hsA2-AiE0131h-minRho-SYFP2-WPRE3-BGHpA (Alias: CN1624) was a gift from Allen Institute for Brain Science & Jonathan Ting (Addgene plasmid # 230425 ; http://n2t.net/addgene:230425 ; RRID:Addgene_230425)
