[The description below was written by a language model from this plasmid's Addgene catalogue record and pLannotate feature annotations shown in this document.]
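Description:
AiP11624 - pAAV-hsA2-AiE0131h-minRho-SYFP2-WPRE3-BGHpA (alias CN1624) is an AAV transfer plasmid built on a pAAV2 backbone. It is intended for packaging a recombinant adeno-associated virus genome that reports the activity of a candidate brain cell-type enhancer. In bacteria it is maintained as a high-copy plasmid through a ColE1/pUC-type origin and selected with ampicillin via the bla gene and its own promoter. An f1 phage origin and small remnants of pBR322 bom and rop sequences are also present in the backbone.

The payload lies between AAV2 inverted terminal repeats, which are the cis elements needed for genome replication and encapsidation. The right-hand ITR is annotated in full, whereas the left one was detected only as two short fragments, so the sequencing-derived annotation may not fully resolve it. The enhancer AiE0131h is placed upstream of the minimal minRho promoter. A minimal promoter of this kind supplies only basal transcription, so expression is meant to depend on the enhancer's cell-type specificity. Neither the enhancer, the minimal promoter, nor the "hsA2" element in the name appears in the feature table. They presumably occupy the unannotated region upstream of the coding sequence, and the record does not explain what hsA2 is.

The expressed gene is SYFP2, a rapidly maturing monomeric yellow fluorescent protein. It is followed by WPRE3, a shortened woodchuck posttranscriptional element annotated here as two WPRE fragments, which enhances transcript expression, and by the bovine growth hormone polyadenylation signal. The construct belongs to a suite of enhancer AAVs for genetic access to cortical cell types, and it is used to label specific brain cell populations fluorescently. The record does not say which population AiE0131h targets.
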