Features (pLannotate 1.2.2; 14 found; start..end, strand, type, name):
     12..39      +  repeat_region  AAV2 ITR (fragment): inverted terminal repeat of adeno-associated virus serotype 2 inverted
     68..95      +  repeat_region  AAV2 ITR (fragment): inverted terminal repeat of adeno-associated virus serotype 2 inverted
   1147..1863    +  CDS            SYFP2: SYFP2 is a basic (constitutively fluorescent) yellow fluorescent protein published in 2006, derived from Aequorea victoria. It is reported to be a very rapidly-maturing monomer with moderate acid sensitivity.
   1878..2035    +  misc_feature   WPRE (fragment): woodchuck hepatitis virus posttranscriptional regulatory element
   2041..2121    +  misc_feature   WPRE (fragment): woodchuck hepatitis virus posttranscriptional regulatory element
   2138..2249    +  polyA_signal   bGH poly(A) signal: bovine growth hormone polyadenylation signal
   2367..2507    +  repeat_region  AAV2 ITR: inverted terminal repeat of adeno-associated virus serotype 2 inverted
   2512..2563    -  misc_feature   bom (fragment): basis of mobility region from pBR322
   2582..3037    +  rep_origin     f1 ori (sequence partly withheld): f1 bacteriophage origin of replication; arrow indicates direction of (+) strand synthesis
   3038..3087    -  misc_feature   bom (fragment): basis of mobility region from pBR322
   3189..3224    -  CDS            rop (fragment): Rop protein, which maintains plasmids at low copy number; rop
   3319..3423    +  promoter       AmpR promoter: bla
   3424..4284    +  CDS            AmpR: β-lactamase; bla; confers resistance to ampicillin, carbenicillin, and related antibiotics
   4455..5043    +  rep_origin     ori: high-copy-number ColE1/pMB1/pBR322/pUC origin of replication
>Addgene plasmid #230425 | AiP11624 - pAAV-hsA2-AiE0131h-minRho-SYFP2-WPRE3-BGHpA (Alias: CN1624) | addgene full sequence | sequence record 474060 | Addgene NGS Result
CCTGCAGGCAGCTGCGCGCTCGCTCGCTCACTGAGGCCGCCCGGGCGTCGGGCGACCTTTGGTCGCCCGG
CCTCAGTGAGCGAGCGAGCGCGCAGAGAGGGAGTGGCCAACTCCATCACTAGGGGTTCCTGCGGCCGCAA
CGCGTTTAGAACAATGGCTGGCCCATAGTAAATGCCGTGTTAGTGTGTTAGTTGCTGTTCTTCCACGTCA
GAAGAGGCACAGACAAATTACCACCAGGTGGCGCTCAGAGTCTGCGGAGGCATCACAACAGCCCTGAATT
TGAATCCTGCTCTGCCACTGCCTAGTTGAGACCTTTTACTACCTGACTAGCTGTTTGTGTATTTTAGGTG
TTTGTTTGATGTTATTTTGGGATGTATAAATCAGACGAAAAGTCACAAAATCGTGTGCCATTCAAAGGTG
GTGGAAGTTGAAGAGGAAGCGTATCTAAATGACAGATAATGAGTCTTTATGAAGTTACGAAAAAGAGGTC
AGCACCTGAGAAACAGACTAAACTAGAATAGTCATATGACATCTGATGTTCACTGTAAAATGAGATGAGT
GCTGTTGGTGTAATGAGGTTCCTTAGTATGCTACTAAGTTTAACTGCATAAATTATACCAATTAGCTCCA
AAATGAATGTAAATCCTCAACTATAAAATGTTTCAATGTGTACTTAGTGCTAATAGGAAATGTTTGTGGC
TGTGAGCCATCCTGAAACTTCTGACTTAAAGCTCTGAAAGAAATGCCACTATATATATTTTTCTAGCCCA
TAGAAGGATAAACTTTTTGCCCTCTGATTGCAGTGGGGATGAGGAGTCCAAGTAACATGATATTCATATT
GTTAAAACTGATCCCTCGCATTGCCTCTTTAGGGTCAGTGACTGCTAGCATGGCTGCTCAGTGATATTTA
TCAACCCCATTGGTTGCTAAAAGTTGAGGCTCCATAGGGAATTCGATATCATAATCAACCATAGGTACCG
AGCTCGGGATTCAGCCGGGAGCTTAGGGAGGGGAGGTCACTTCATAAGGGCCTGGGGGGGGAGTTGGAGC
CACGAGTCGTCCAGCCGGAGCCCCGTGTGGCTGAGCTCCGGCCTCAGAAGCATCCCCGGGTTGGATCCTT
CGAAGCTAGCGCTACCGGTCGCCACCATGGTGAGCAAGGGCGAGGAGCTGTTCACCGGGGTGGTGCCCAT
CCTGGTCGAGCTGGACGGCGACGTAAACGGCCACAAGTTCAGCGTGTCCGGCGAGGGCGAGGGCGATGCC
ACCTACGGCAAGCTGACCCTGAAGCTGATCTGCACCACCGGCAAGCTGCCCGTGCCCTGGCCCACCCTCG
TGACCACCCTGGGCTACGGCGTGCAGTGCTTCGCCCGCTACCCCGACCACATGAAGCAGCACGACTTCTT
CAAGTCCGCCATGCCCGAAGGCTACGTCCAGGAGCGCACCATCTTCTTCAAGGACGACGGCAACTACAAG
ACCCGCGCCGAGGTGAAGTTCGAGGGCGACACCCTGGTGAACCGCATCGAGCTGAAGGGCATCGACTTCA
AGGAGGACGGCAACATCCTGGGGCACAAGCTGGAGTACAACTACAACAGCCACAACGTCTATATCACCGC
CGACAAGCAGAAGAACGGCATCAAGGCCAACTTCAAGATCCGCCACAACATCGAGGACGGCGGCGTGCAG
CTCGCCGACCACTACCAGCAGAACACCCCCATCGGCGACGGCCCCGTGCTGCTGCCCGACAACCACTACC
TGAGCTACCAGTCCAAGCTGAGCAAAGACCCCAACGAGAAGCGCGATCACATGGTCCTGCTGGAGTTCGT
GACCGCCGCCGGGATCACTCTCGGCATGGACGAGCTGTACAAGTAAGTCGACATCATAATCAACCTCTGG
ATTACAAAATTTGTGAAAGATTGACTGGTATTCTTAACTATGTTGCTCCTTTTACGCTATGTGGATACGC
TGCTTTAATGCCTTTGTATCATGCTATTGCTTCCCGTATGGCTTTCATTTTCTCCTCCTTGTATAAATCC
TGGTTAGTTCTTGCCACGGCGGAACTCATCGCCGCCTGCCTTGCCCGCTGCTGGACAGGGGCTCGGCTGT
TGGGCACTGACAATTCCGTGGCTCGAGAGATCTTCGACTGTGCCTTCTAGTTGCCAGCCATCTGTTGTTT
GCCCCTCCCCCGTGCCTTCCTTGACCCTGGAAGGTGCCACTCCCACTGTCCTTTCCTAATAAAATGAGGA
AATTGCATCGCATTGTCTGAGTAGGTGTCATTCTATTCTGGGGGGTGGGGTGGGGCAGGACAGCAAGGGG
GAGGATTGGGAAGACAATAGCAGGCATGAGATCTCACGTGCGGACCGAGCGGCCGCAGGAACCCCTAGTG
ATGGAGTTGGCCACTCCCTCTCTGCGCGCTCGCTCGCTCACTGAGGCCGGGCGACCAAAGGTCGCCCGAC
GCCCGGGCTTTGCCCGGGCGGCCTCAGTGAGCGAGCGAGCGCGCAGCTGCCTGCAGGGGCGCCTGATGCG
GTATTTTCTCCTTACGCATCTGTGCGGTATTTCACACCGCATA
[95 nt withheld, positions 2564-2658]
T
[46 nt withheld, positions 2660-2705]
C
[141 nt withheld, positions 2707-2847]
CCTTTGACGTTGGAGTCCACGTTCTTT
[37 nt withheld, positions 2875-2911]
ACTCTATCTCGGGCTATTCTTTTGATTTATAAGGGATTTTGCCGATTTCGGTCTATTGGTTAAAAAATGA
GCTGATTTAACAAAAATTTAACGGGAATTTTAACAAAATATTAACGTTTACAATTTTATGGTGCACTCTC
AGTACAATCTGCTCTGATGCCGCATAGTTAAGCCAGCCCCGACACCCGCCAACACCCGCTGACGCGCCCT
GACGGGCTTGTCTGCTCCCGGCATCCGCTTACAGACAAGCTGTGACCGTCTCCGGGAGCTGCATGTGTCA
GAGGTTTTCACCGTCATCACCGAAACGCGCGAGACGAAAGGGCCTCGTGATACGCCTATTTTTATAGGTT
AATGTCATGATAATAATGGTTTCTTAGACGTCAGGTGGCACTTTTCGGGGAAATGTGCGCGGAACCCCTA
TTTGTTTATTTTTCTAAATACATTCAAATATGTATCCGCTCATGAGACAATAACCCTGATAAATGCTTCA
ATAATATTGAAAAAGGAAGAGTATGAGTATTCAACATTTCCGTGTCGCCCTTATTCCCTTTTTTGCGGCA
TTTTGCCTTCCTGTTTTTGCTCACCCAGAAACGCTGGTGAAAGTAAAAGATGCTGAAGATCAGTTGGGTG
CACGAGTGGGTTACATCGAACTGGATCTCAACAGCGGTAAGATCCTTGAGAGTTTTCGCCCCGAAGAACG
TTTTCCAATGATGAGCACTTTTAAAGTTCTGCTATGTGGCGCGGTATTATCCCGTATTGACGCCGGGCAA
GAGCAACTCGGTCGCCGCATACACTATTCTCAGAATGACTTGGTTGAGTACTCACCAGTCACAGAAAAGC
ATCTTACGGATGGCATGACAGTAAGAGAATTATGCAGTGCTGCCATAACCATGAGTGATAACACTGCGGC
CAACTTACTTCTGACAACGATCGGAGGACCGAAGGAGCTAACCGCTTTTTTGCACAACATGGGGGATCAT
GTAACTCGCCTTGATCGTTGGGAACCGGAGCTGAATGAAGCCATACCAAACGACGAGCGTGACACCACGA
TGCCTGTAGCAATGGCAACAACGTTGCGCAAACTATTAACTGGCGAACTACTTACTCTAGCTTCCCGGCA
ACAATTAATAGACTGGATGGAGGCGGATAAAGTTGCAGGACCACTTCTGCGCTCGGCCCTTCCGGCTGGC
TGGTTTATTGCTGATAAATCTGGAGCCGGTGAGCGTGGGTCTCGCGGTATCATTGCAGCACTGGGGCCAG
ATGGTAAGCCCTCCCGTATCGTAGTTATCTACACGACGGGGAGTCAGGCAACTATGGATGAACGAAATAG
ACAGATCGCTGAGATAGGTGCCTCACTGATTAAGCATTGGTAACTGTCAGACCAAGTTTACTCATATATA
CTTTAGATTGATTTAAAACTTCATTTTTAATTTAAAAGGATCTAGGTGAAGATCCTTTTTGATAATCTCA
TGACCAAAATCCCTTAACGTGAGTTTTCGTTCCACTGAGCGTCAGACCCCGTAGAAAAGATCAAAGGATC
TTCTTGAGATCCTTTTTTTCTGCGCGTAATCTGCTGCTTGCAAACAAAAAAACCACCGCTACCAGCGGTG
GTTTGTTTGCCGGATCAAGAGCTACCAACTCTTTTTCCGAAGGTAACTGGCTTCAGCAGAGCGCAGATAC
CAAATACTGTTCTTCTAGTGTAGCCGTAGTTAGGCCACCACTTCAAGAACTCTGTAGCACCGCCTACATA
CCTCGCTCTGCTAATCCTGTTACCAGTGGCTGCTGCCAGTGGCGATAAGTCGTGTCTTACCGGGTTGGAC
TCAAGACGATAGTTACCGGATAAGGCGCAGCGGTCGGGCTGAACGGGGGGTTCGTGCACACAGCCCAGCT
TGGAGCGAACGACCTACACCGAACTGAGATACCTACAGCGTGAGCTATGAGAAAGCGCCACGCTTCCCGA
AGGGAGAAAGGCGGACAGGTATCCGGTAAGCGGCAGGGTCGGAACAGGAGAGCGCACGAGGGAGCTTCCA
GGGGGAAACGCCTGGTATCTTTATAGTCCTGTCGGGTTTCGCCACCTCTGACTTGAGCGTCGATTTTTGT
GATGCTCGTCAGGGGGGCGGAGCCTATGGAAAAACGCCAGCAACGCGGCCTTTTTACGGTTCCTGGCCTT
TTGCTGGCCTTTTGCTCACATGT
